Addgene plasmid #118711: pLenti CMV TRE3G Neo GFP-Progerin C661S
Purpose: Lentiviral TET-ON inducible GFP-Progerin C661S (Farnesylation mutant)
Depositing lab: Tom Misteli. Depositing organization: National Cancer Institute (NCI). Publication: A high-content imaging-based screening pipeline for the systematic identification of anti-progeroid compounds. Kubben N, Brimacombe KR, Donegan M, Li Z, Misteli T. Methods. 2015 Sep 1. pii: S1046-2023(15)30070-0. doi: 10.1016/j.ymeth.2015.08.024. PubMed 26341717.
Backbone
  Vector backbone: pLenti CMV TRE3G Neomycin
  Backbone manufacturer: Eric Campeau
  Backbone size w/o insert (bp): 8013
  Total vector size (bp): 10645
  Vector type: Mammalian Expression, Lentiviral ; TET-ON inducible
  Selectable markers: Neomycin (select with G418)
Growth in bacteria
  Bacterial resistance: Ampicillin, 100 μg/mL
  Growth temperature: 30°C
  Growth strain: NEB Stable
  Growth instructions: Construct may be grown in DH5A cells, and or 37 degrees, though STBL3 and 30 degrees are recommended to reduce chance of recombination events.
  Copy number: Unknown
Gene/Insert
  Gene/Insert name: GFP-Progerin C661S (alt name: Progerin C661S)
  Species: H. sapiens (human)
  Insert size (bp): 2632
  Mutation: C661S farnesylation mutant
  GenBank ID: ENSG00000160789
  Entrez Gene: LMNA (a.k.a. CDCD1, CDDC, CMD1A, CMT2B1, EMD2, FPL, FPLD, FPLD2, HGPS, IDC, LDP1, LFP, LGMD1B, LMN1, LMNC, LMNL1, MADA, PRO1)
  Promoter: CMV TRE3G (TET-ON)
  Tag / fusion protein: GFP (N terminal on insert)
  Cloning method: Gateway Cloning
  Sequencing primers: 5′ tgaccagtttactccctatcagtg; 3′ CATAGCGTAAAAGGAGCAACA
Terms and licenses: Academic/Nonprofit Terms; Industry Terms: Not Available to Industry
Depositor comments: To generate mammalian inducible cell lines co-infect with lentivirus made from: pLenti CMV rtTA3 Hygro (w785-1)( Addgene Plasmid #26730)
How to cite: pLenti CMV TRE3G Neo GFP-Progerin C661S was a gift from Tom Misteli (Addgene plasmid # 118711 ; http://n2t.net/addgene:118711 ; RRID:Addgene_118711)
