[The description below was written by a language model from this plasmid's Addgene catalogue record and pLannotate feature annotations shown in this document.]
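Description:
pLenti CMV TRE3G Neo GFP-Progerin C661S is a lentiviral, doxycycline-inducible (Tet-On) mammalian expression plasmid of about 10.6 kb, built on the pLenti CMV TRE3G Neomycin backbone by Gateway cloning. It is propagated in E. coli through a high-copy ColE1/pUC-type origin with ampicillin selection (AmpR); an f1 origin and an SV40 origin are also annotated. As with other repeat-containing lentiviral plasmids, the record recommends recombination-reducing bacterial strains. The transfer cassette has a third-generation layout. An RSV promoter drives a truncated HIV-1 5' LTR, followed by the Ψ packaging signal with a gag fragment, the RRE for Rev-dependent RNA export, and the cPPT/CTS. A truncated downstream LTR and an SV40 polyadenylation signal close the viral genome.

The payload sits between attB1 and attB2 sites left by the Gateway reaction, under the TRE3G Tet-responsive promoter. It is EGFP fused through a short linker to the N-terminus of human progerin, the LMNA-derived lamin A variant associated with Hutchinson-Gilford progeria syndrome. The C661S substitution is described in the record as a farnesylation mutant, so the construct would serve as a non-farnesylated comparison to GFP-progerin. A WPRE downstream of the insert enhances transcript expression. A separate mouse PGK promoter drives NeoR for G418 selection of transduced cells.

The plasmid carries no transactivator, so the depositor advises co-infecting with a lentivirus expressing rtTA3 to generate inducible cell lines. The associated publication describes a high-content imaging-based screening pipeline for anti-progeroid compounds.
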