Features (pLannotate 1.2.2; 32 found; start..end, strand, type, name):
      1..125     +  rep_origin     RSF ori (fragment): Plasmids containing the RSF 1030 origin of replication can be propagated in E. coli cells that contain additional plasmids with compatible origins.
    127..219     +  CDS            lacI (fragment): lac repressor; lacI; The lac repressor binds to the lac operator to inhibit transcription in E. coli. This inhibition can be relieved by adding lactose or isopropyl-β-D-thiogalactopyranoside (IPTG).
    232..253     +  protein_bind   CAP binding site: CAP binding activates transcription in the presence of cAMP. E. coli catabolite activator protein
    268..298     +  promoter       lac promoter: promoter for the E. coli lac operon
    306..322     +  protein_bind   lac operator: The lac repressor binds to the lac operator to inhibit transcription in E. coli. This inhibition can be relieved by adding lactose or isopropyl-β-D-thiogalactopyranoside (IPTG). lac repressor encoded by lacI
    367..385     +  promoter       T3 promoter: promoter for bacteriophage T3 RNA polymerase
    413..639     +  promoter       RSV promoter: Rous sarcoma virus enhancer/promoter
    640..820     +  LTR            5' LTR (truncated): truncated 5' long terminal repeat (LTR) from HIV-1
    867..992     +  misc_feature   HIV-1 Ψ: packaging signal of human immunodeficiency virus type 1
    976..1339    +  CDS            HIV-1 gag (fragment): gag protein from human immunodeficiency virus 1; gag
   1485..1718    +  misc_feature   RRE: The Rev response element (RRE) of HIV-1 allows for Rev-dependent mRNA export from the nucleus to the cytoplasm.
   2095..2195    +  CDS            Rev (fragment): human immunodeficiency virus 1 (HIV-1) Rev protein; rev; enhances nuclear export of unspliced and incompletely spliced viral mRNAs
   2214..2331    +  misc_feature   cPPT/CTS: central polypurine tract and central termination sequence of HIV-1
   2361..2736    +  promoter       TRE3G promoter: 3rd-generation Tet-responsive promoter that can be activated by binding of Tet-On® 3G
   2782..2806    +  protein_bind   attB1: mutant version of attB; recombination site for the Gateway® BP reaction BP Clonase™
   2826..3542    +  CDS            EGFP: EGFP is a basic (constitutively fluorescent) green fluorescent protein published in 1996, derived from Aequorea victoria. It is reported to be a rapidly-maturing weak dimer with moderate acid sensitivity.
   3543..3561    +  misc_feature   MCS (fragment): multiple cloning site
   3588..5402    +  CDS            LMNA (fragment): LMNA_HUMAN - Also known as LMN1. Experimental evidence at protein level: Swiss-Prot protein existence level 1. Prelamin-A/C can accelerate smooth muscle cell senescence. It acts to disrupt mitosis and induce DNA damage in vascular smooth muscle cells (VSMCs), leading to mitotic failure, genomic instability, and premature senescence. From Homo sapiens (Human).
   5469..5493    -  protein_bind   attB2: mutant version of attB; recombination site for the Gateway® BP reaction BP Clonase™
   5524..6112    +  misc_feature   WPRE: woodchuck hepatitis virus posttranscriptional regulatory element
   6155..6654    +  promoter       PGK promoter: mouse phosphoglycerate kinase 1 promoter
   6668..7471    +  CDS            NeoR/KanR: aminoglycoside phosphotransferase from Tn5; aph(3')-II (or nptII); confers resistance to neomycin, kanamycin, and G418 (Geneticin®)
   7492..7629    +  CDS            nef (fragment): NEF_HV1LA - Experimental evidence at protein level: Swiss-Prot protein existence level 1. Extracellular Nef protein targets CD4(+) T-lymphocytes for apoptosis by interacting with CXCR4 surface receptors. From Human immunodeficiency virus type 1 group M subtype B (isolate Lai) (HIV-1).
   7615..7795    +  LTR            5' LTR (truncated): truncated 5' long terminal repeat (LTR) from HIV-1
   7867..7988    +  polyA_signal   SV40 poly(A) signal: SV40 polyadenylation signal
   8028..8163    +  rep_origin     SV40 ori: SV40 origin of replication
   8184..8202    -  promoter       T7 promoter: promoter for bacteriophage T7 RNA polymerase
   8210..8365    +  CDS            lacZα (fragment): LacZα fragment of β-galactosidase; lacZ fragment
   8370..8798    +  rep_origin     f1 ori (sequence partly withheld): f1 bacteriophage origin of replication; arrow indicates direction of (+) strand synthesis
   8851..8955    +  promoter       AmpR promoter: bla
   8956..9816    +  CDS            AmpR: β-lactamase; bla; confers resistance to ampicillin, carbenicillin, and related antibiotics
   9987..10575   +  rep_origin     ori: high-copy-number ColE1/pMB1/pBR322/pUC origin of replication
>Addgene plasmid #118711 | pLenti CMV TRE3G Neo GFP-Progerin C661S | addgene full sequence | sequence record 228575 | Addgene NGS Result
CATGTTCTTTCCTGCGTTATCCCCTGATTCTGTGGATAACCGTATTACCGCCTTTGAGTGAGCTGATACC
GCTCGCCGCAGCCGAACGACCGAGCGCAGCGAGTCAGTGAGCGAGGAAGCGGAAGAGCGCCCAATACGCA
AACCGCCTCTCCCCGCGCGTTGGCCGATTCATTAATGCAGCTGGCACGACAGGTTTCCCGACTGGAAAGC
GGGCAGTGAGCGCAACGCAATTAATGTGAGTTAGCTCACTCATTAGGCACCCCAGGCTTTACACTTTATG
CTTCCGGCTCGTATGTTGTGTGGAATTGTGAGCGGATAACAATTTCACACAGGAAACAGCTATGACCATG
ATTACGCCAAGCGCGCAATTAACCCTCACTAAAGGGAACAAAAGCTGGAGCTGCAAGCTTAATGTAGTCT
TATGCAATACTCTTGTAGTCTTGCAACATGGTAACGATGAGTTAGCAACATGCCTTACAAGGAGAGAAAA
AGCACCGTGCATGCCGATTGGTGGAAGTAAGGTGGTACGATCGTGCCTTATTAGGAAGGCAACAGACGGG
TCTGACATGGATTGGACGAACCACTGAATTGCCGCATTGCAGAGATATTGTATTTAAGTGCCTAGCTCGA
TACATAAACGGGTCTCTCTGGTTAGACCAGATCTGAGCCTGGGAGCTCTCTGGCTAACTAGGGAACCCAC
TGCTTAAGCCTCAATAAAGCTTGCCTTGAGTGCTTCAAGTAGTGTGTGCCCGTCTGTTGTGTGACTCTGG
TAACTAGAGATCCCTCAGACCCTTTTAGTCAGTGTGGAAAATCTCTAGCAGTGGCGCCCGAACAGGGACT
TGAAAGCGAAAGGGAAACCAGAGGAGCTCTCTCGACGCAGGACTCGGCTTGCTGAAGCGCGCACGGCAAG
AGGCGAGGGGCGGCGACTGGTGAGTACGCCAAAAATTTTGACTAGCGGAGGCTAGAAGGAGAGAGATGGG
TGCGAGAGCGTCAGTATTAAGCGGGGGAGAATTAGATCGCGATGGGAAAAAATTCGGTTAAGGCCAGGGG
GAAAGAAAAAATATAAATTAAAACATATAGTATGGGCAAGCAGGGAGCTAGAACGATTCGCAGTTAATCC
TGGCCTGTTAGAAACATCAGAAGGCTGTAGACAAATACTGGGACAGCTACAACCATCCCTTCAGACAGGA
TCAGAAGAACTTAGATCATTATATAATACAGTAGCAACCCTCTATTGTGTGCATCAAAGGATAGAGATAA
AAGACACCAAGGAAGCTTTAGACAAGATAGAGGAAGAGCAAAACAAAAGTAAGACCACCGCACAGCAAGC
GGCCGCTGATCTTCAGACCTGGAGGAGGAGATATGAGGGACAATTGGAGAAGTGAATTATATAAATATAA
AGTAGTAAAAATTGAACCATTAGGAGTAGCACCCACCAAGGCAAAGAGAAGAGTGGTGCAGAGAGAAAAA
AGAGCAGTGGGAATAGGAGCTTTGTTCCTTGGGTTCTTGGGAGCAGCAGGAAGCACTATGGGCGCAGCGT
CAATGACGCTGACGGTACAGGCCAGACAATTATTGTCTGGTATAGTGCAGCAGCAGAACAATTTGCTGAG
GGCTATTGAGGCGCAACAGCATCTGTTGCAACTCACAGTCTGGGGCATCAAGCAGCTCCAGGCAAGAATC
CTGGCTGTGGAAAGATACCTAAAGGATCAACAGCTCCTGGGGATTTGGGGTTGCTCTGGAAAACTCATTT
GCACCACTGCTGTGCCTTGGAATGCTAGTTGGAGTAATAAATCTCTGGAACAGATTTGGAATCACACGAC
CTGGATGGAGTGGGACAGAGAAATTAACAATTACACAAGCTTAATACACTCCTTAATTGAAGAATCGCAA
AACCAGCAAGAAAAGAATGAACAAGAATTATTGGAATTAGATAAATGGGCAAGTTTGTGGAATTGGTTTA
ACATAACAAATTGGCTGTGGTATATAAAATTATTCATAATGATAGTAGGAGGCTTGGTAGGTTTAAGAAT
AGTTTTTGCTGTACTTTCTATAGTGAATAGAGTTAGGCAGGGATATTCACCATTATCGTTTCAGACCCAC
CTCCCAACCCCGAGGGGACCCGACAGGCCCGAAGGAATAGAAGAAGAAGGTGGAGAGAGAGACAGAGACA
GATCCATTCGATTAGTGAACGGATCTCGACGGTATCGGTTAACTTTTAAAAGAAAAGGGGGGATTGGGGG
GTACAGTGCAGGGGAAAGAATAGTAGACATAATAGCAACAGACATACAAACTAAAGAATTACAAAAACAA
ATTACAAAAATTCAAAATTTTATCGATCACGAGACTAGCCTCGAGTTGGCTTTACTCCCTATCAGTGATA
GAGAACGTATGAAGAGTTTACTCCCTATCAGTGATAGAGAACGTATGCAGACTTTACTCCCTATCAGTGA
TAGAGAACGTATAAGGAGTTTACTCCCTATCAGTGATAGAGAACGTATGACCAGTTTACTCCCTATCAGT
GATAGAGAACGTATCTACAGTTTACTCCCTATCAGTGATAGAGAACGTATATCCAGTTTACTCCCTATCA
GTGATAGAGAACGTATAAGCTTTAGGCGTGTACGGTGGGCGCCTATAAAAGCAGAGCTCGTTTAGTGAAC
CGTCAGATCGCCTGGAGCAATTCCACAACACTTTTGTCTTATACCAACTTTCCGTACCACTTCCTACCCT
CGTAAACCGGTTCGTCGACTAGTCCAGTGTGGTGGAATTCTGCAGATATCAACAAGTTTGTACAAAAAAG
CAGGCTTTAAATACCGGTCGCCACCATGGTGAGCAAGGGCGAGGAGCTGTTCACCGGGGTGGTGCCCATC
CTGGTCGAGCTGGACGGCGACGTAAACGGCCACAAGTTCAGCGTGTCCGGCGAGGGCGAGGGCGATGCCA
CCTACGGCAAGCTGACCCTGAAGTTCATCTGCACCACCGGCAAGCTGCCCGTGCCCTGGCCCACCCTCGT
GACCACCCTGACCTACGGCGTGCAGTGCTTCAGCCGCTACCCCGACCACATGAAGCAGCACGACTTCTTC
AAGTCCGCCATGCCCGAAGGCTACGTCCAGGAGCGCACCATCTTCTTCAAGGACGACGGCAACTACAAGA
CCCGCGCCGAGGTGAAGTTCGAGGGCGACACCCTGGTGAACCGCATCGAGCTGAAGGGCATCGACTTCAA
GGAGGACGGCAACATCCTGGGGCACAAGCTGGAGTACAACTACAACAGCCACAACGTCTATATCATGGCC
GACAAGCAGAAGAACGGCATCAAGGTGAACTTCAAGATCCGCCACAACATCGAGGACGGCAGCGTGCAGC
TCGCCGACCACTACCAGCAGAACACCCCCATCGGCGACGGCCCCGTGCTGCTGCCCGACAACCACTACCT
GAGCACCCAGTCCGCCCTGAGCAAAGACCCCAACGAGAAGCGCGATCACATGGTCCTGCTGGAGTTCGTG
ACCGCCGCCGGGATCACTCTCGGCATGGACGAGCTGTACAAGTCCGGACTCAGATCTCGAGATTTCGAAA
AAGGCGCCGGGTCGACCGAGACCCCGTCCCAGCGGCGCGCCACCCGCAGCGGGGCGCAGGCCAGCTCCAC
TCCGCTGTCGCCCACCCGCATCACCCGGCTGCAGGAGAAGGAGGACCTGCAGGAGCTCAATGATCGCTTG
GCGGTCTACATCGACCGTGTGCGCTCGCTGGAAACGGAGAACGCAGGGCTGCGCCTTCGCATCACCGAGT
CTGAAGAGGTGGTCAGCCGCGAGGTGTCCGGCATCAAGGCCGCCTACGAGGCCGAGCTCGGGGATGCCCG
CAAGACCCTTGACTCAGTAGCCAAGGAGCGCGCCCGCCTGCAGCTGGAGCTGAGCAAAGTGCGTGAGGAG
TTTAAGGAGCTGAAAGCGCGCAATACCAAGAAGGAGGGTGACCTGATAGCTGCTCAGGCTCGGCTGAAGG
ACCTGGAGGCTCTGCTGAACTCCAAGGAGGCCGCACTGAGCACTGCTCTCAGTGAGAAGCGCACGCTGGA
GGGCGAGCTGCATGATCTGCGGGGCCAGGTGGCCAAGCTTGAGGCAGCCCTAGGTGAGGCCAAGAAGCAA
CTTCAGGATGAGATGCTGCGGCGGGTGGATGCTGAGAACAGGCTGCAGACCATGAAGGAGGAACTGGACT
TCCAGAAGAACATCTACAGTGAGGAGCTGCGTGAGACCAAGCGCCGTCATGAGACCCGACTGGTGGAGAT
TGACAATGGGAAGCAGCGTGAGTTTGAGAGCCGGCTGGCGGATGCGCTGCAGGAACTGCGGGCCCAGCAT
GAGGACCAGGTGGAGCAGTATAAGAAGGAGCTGGAGAAGACTTATTCTGCCAAGCTGGACAATGCCAGGC
AGTCTGCTGAGAGGAACAGCAACCTGGTGGGGGCTGCCCACGAGGAGCTGCAGCAGTCGCGCATCCGCAT
CGACAGCCTCTCTGCCCAGCTCAGCCAGCTCCAGAAGCAGCTGGCAGCCAAGGAGGCGAAGCTTCGAGAC
CTGGAGGACTCACTGGCCCGTGAGCGGGACACCAGCCGGCGGCTGCTGGCGGAAAAGGAGCGGGAGATGG
CCGAGATGCGGGCAAGGATGCAGCAGCAGCTGGACGAGTACCAGGAGCTTCTGGACATCAAGCTGGCCCT
GGACATGGAGATCCACGCCTACCGCAAGCTCTTGGAGGGCGAGGAGGAGAGGCTACGCCTGTCCCCCAGC
CCTACCTCGCAGCGCAGCCGTGGCCGTGCTTCCTCTCACTCATCCCAGACACAGGGTGGGGGCAGCGTCA
CCAAAAAGCGCAAACTGGAGTCCACTGAGAGCCGCAGCAGCTTCTCACAGCACGCACGCACTAGCGGGCG
CGTGGCCGTGGAGGAGGTGGATGAGGAGGGCAAGTTTGTCCGGCTGCGCAACAAGTCCAATGAGGACCAG
TCCATGGGCAATTGGCAGATCAAGCGCCAGAATGGAGATGATCCCTTGCTGACTTACCGGTTCCCACCAA
AGTTCACCCTGAAGGCTGGGCAGGTGGTGACGATCTGGGCTGCAGGAGCTGGGGCCACCCACAGCCCCCC
TACCGACCTGGTGTGGAAGGCACAGAACACCTGGGGCTGCGGGAACAGCCTGCGTACGGCTCTCATCAAC
TCCACTGGGGAAGAAGTGGCCATGCGCAAGCTGGTGCGCTCAGTGACTGTGGTTGAGGACGACGAGGATG
AGGATGGAGATGACCTGCTCCATCACCACCACGGCTCCCACTGCAGCAGCTCGGGGGACCCCGCTGAGTA
CAACCTGCGCTCGCGCACCGTGCTGTGCGGGACCTGCGGGCAGCCTGCCGACAAGGCATCTGCCAGCGGC
TCAGGAGCCCAGAGCCCCCAGAACAGCAGCATCATGTAAAATCACTAGTGAATTCGCGGCCGCACTCGAG
ATATCTAGACCCAGCTTTCTTGTACAAAGTGGTTGATATCCAGCACAGTGGCGGCCGCTCGACAATCAAC
CTCTGGATTACAAAATTTGTGAAAGATTGACTGGTATTCTTAACTATGTTGCTCCTTTTACGCTATGTGG
ATACGCTGCTTTAATGCCTTTGTATCATGCTATTGCTTCCCGTATGGCTTTCATTTTCTCCTCCTTGTAT
AAATCCTGGTTGCTGTCTCTTTATGAGGAGTTGTGGCCCGTTGTCAGGCAACGTGGCGTGGTGTGCACTG
TGTTTGCTGACGCAACCCCCACTGGTTGGGGCATTGCCACCACCTGTCAGCTCCTTTCCGGGACTTTCGC
TTTCCCCCTCCCTATTGCCACGGCGGAACTCATCGCCGCCTGCCTTGCCCGCTGCTGGACAGGGGCTCGG
CTGTTGGGCACTGACAATTCCGTGGTGTTGTCGGGGAAGCTGACGTCCTTTCCATGGCTGCTCGCCTGTG
TTGCCACCTGGATTCTGCGCGGGACGTCCTTCTGCTACGTCCCTTCGGCCCTCAATCCAGCGGACCTTCC
TTCCCGCGGCCTGCTGCCGGCTCTGCGGCCTCTTCCGCGTCTTCGCCTTCGCCCTCAGACGAGTCGGATC
TCCCTTTGGGCCGCCTCCCCGCCTGGAATTCTGCAGATATCCGGACTAGTGATCTAATTCTACCGGGTAG
GGGAGGCGCTTTTCCCAAGGCAGTCTGGAGCATGCGCTTTAGCAGCCCCGCTGGGCACTTGGCGCTACAC
AAGTGGCCTCTGGCCTCGCACACATTCCACATCCACCGGTAGGCGCCAACCGGCTCCGTTCTTTGGTGGC
CCCTTCGCGCCACCTTCTACTCCTCCCCTAGTCAGGAAGTTCCCCCCCGCCCCGCAGCTCGCGTCGTGCA
GGACGTGACAAATGGAAGTAGCACGTCTCACTAGTCTCGTGCAGATGGACAGCACCGCTGAGCAATGGAA
GCGGGTAGGCCTTTGGGGCAGCGGCCAATAGCAGCTTTGCTCCTTCGCTTTCTGGGCTCAGAGGCTGGGA
AGGGGTGGGTCCGGGGGCGGGCTCAGGGGCGGGCTCAGGGGCGGGGCGGGCGCCCGAAGGTCCTCCGGAG
GCCCGGCATTCTGCACGCTTCAAAAGCGCACGTCTGCCGCGCTGTTCTCCTCTTCCTCATCTCCGGGCCT
TTCGACCTGCAGCCAATATGGGATCGGCCATTGAACAAGATGGATTGCACGCAGGTTCTCCGGCCGCTTG
GGTGGAGAGGCTATTCGGCTATGACTGGGCACAACAGACAATCGGCTGCTCTGATGCCGCCGTGTTCCGG
CTGTCAGCGCAGGGGCGCCCGGTTCTTTTTGTCAAGACCGACCTGTCCGGTGCCCTGAATGAACTGCAGG
ACGAGGCAGCGCGGCTATCGTGGCTGGCCACGACGGGCGTTCCTTGCGCAGCTGTGCTCGACGTTGTCAC
TGAAGCGGGAAGGGACTGGCTGCTATTGGGCGAAGTGCCGGGGCAGGATCTCCTGTCATCTCACCTTGCT
CCTGCCGAGAAAGTATCCATCATGGCTGATGCAATGCGGCGGCTGCATACGCTTGATCCGGCTACCTGCC
CATTCGACCACCAAGCGAAACATCGCATCGAGCGAGCACGTACTCGGATGGAAGCCGGTCTTGTCGATCA
GGATGATCTGGACGAAGAGCATCAGGGGCTCGCGCCAGCCGAACTGTTCGCCAGGCTCAAGGCGCGCATG
CCCGACGGCGAGGATCTCGTCGTGACCCATGGCGATGCCTGCTTGCCGAATATCATGGTGGAAAATGGCC
GCTTTTCTGGATTCATCGACTGTGGCCGGCTGGGTGTGGCGGACCGCTATCAGGACATAGCGTTGGCTAC
CCGTGATATTGCTGAAGAGCTTGGCGGCGAATGGGCTGACCGCTTCCTCGTGCTTTACGGTATCGCCGCT
CCCGATTCGCAGCGCATCGCCTTCTATCGCCTTCTTGACGAGTTCTTCTGAGGGGATCCGTCGAGGGCCC
GGTACCTTTAAGACCAATGACTTACAAGGCAGCTGTAGATCTTAGCCACTTTTTAAAAGAAAAGGGGGGA
CTGGAAGGGCTAGCTCACTCCCAACGAAGACAAGATCTGCTTTTTGCTTGTACTGGGTCTCTCTGGTTAG
ACCAGATCTGAGCCTGGGAGCTCTCTGGCTAACTAGGGAACCCACTGCTTAAGCCTCAATAAAGCTTGCC
TTGAGTGCTTCAAGTAGTGTGTGCCCGTCTGTTGTGTGACTCTGGTAACTAGAGATCCCTCAGACCCTTT
TAGTCAGTGTGGAAAATCTCTAGCAGTAGTAGTTCATGTCATCTTATTATTCAGTATTTATAACTTGCAA
AGAAATGAATATCAGAGAGTGAGAGGAACTTGTTTATTGCAGCTTATAATGGTTACAAATAAAGCAATAG
CATCACAAATTTCACAAATAAAGCATTTTTTTCACTGCATTCTAGTTGTGGTTTGTCCAAACTCATCAAT
GTATCTTATCATGTCTGGCTCTAGCTATCCCGCCCCTAACTCCGCCCATCCCGCCCCTAACTCCGCCCAG
TTCCGCCCATTCTCCGCCCCATGGCTGACTAATTTTTTTTATTTATGCAGAGGCCGAGGCCGCCTCGGCC
TCTGAGCTATTCCAGAAGTAGTGAGGAGGCTTTTTTGGAGGCCTAGGGACGTACCCAATTCGCCCTATAG
TGAGTCGTATTACGCGCGCTCACTGGCCGTCGTTTTACAACGTCGTGACTGGGAAAACCCTGGCGTTACC
CAACTTAATCGCCTTGCAGCACATCCCCCTTTCGCCAGCTGGCGTAATAGCGAAGAGGCCCGCACCGATC
GCCCTTCCCAACAGTTGCGCAGCCTGAATGGCGAATGGG
[124 nt withheld, positions 8370-8493]
C
[91 nt withheld, positions 8495-8585]
A
[49 nt withheld, positions 8587-8635]
CCTTTGACGTTGGAGTCCACGTTCTTT
[37 nt withheld, positions 8663-8699]
ACCCTATCTCGGTCTATTCTTTTGATTTATAAGGGATTTTGCCGATTTCGGCCTATTGGTTAAAAAATGA
GCTGATTTAACAAAAATTTAACGCGAATTTTAACAAAATATTAACGCTTACAATTTAGGTGGCACTTTTC
GGGGAAATGTGCGCGGAACCCCTATTTGTTTATTTTTCTAAATACATTCAAATATGTATCCGCTCATGAG
ACAATAACCCTGATAAATGCTTCAATAATATTGAAAAAGGAAGAGTATGAGTATTCAACATTTCCGTGTC
GCCCTTATTCCCTTTTTTGCGGCATTTTGCCTTCCTGTTTTTGCTCACCCAGAAACGCTGGTGAAAGTAA
AAGATGCTGAAGATCAGTTGGGTGCACGAGTGGGTTACATCGAACTGGATCTCAACAGCGGTAAGATCCT
TGAGAGTTTTCGCCCCGAAGAACGTTTTCCAATGATGAGCACTTTTAAAGTTCTGCTATGTGGCGCGGTA
TTATCCCGTATTGACGCCGGGCAAGAGCAACTCGGTCGCCGCATACACTATTCTCAGAATGACTTGGTTG
AGTACTCACCAGTCACAGAAAAGCATCTTACGGATGGCATGACAGTAAGAGAATTATGCAGTGCTGCCAT
AACCATGAGTGATAACACTGCGGCCAACTTACTTCTGACAACGATCGGAGGACCGAAGGAGCTAACCGCT
TTTTTGCACAACATGGGGGATCATGTAACTCGCCTTGATCGTTGGGAACCGGAGCTGAATGAAGCCATAC
CAAACGACGAGCGTGACACCACGATGCCTGTAGCAATGGCAACAACGTTGCGCAAACTATTAACTGGCGA
ACTACTTACTCTAGCTTCCCGGCAACAATTAATAGACTGGATGGAGGCGGATAAAGTTGCAGGACCACTT
CTGCGCTCGGCCCTTCCGGCTGGCTGGTTTATTGCTGATAAATCTGGAGCCGGTGAGCGTGGGTCTCGCG
GTATCATTGCAGCACTGGGGCCAGATGGTAAGCCCTCCCGTATCGTAGTTATCTACACGACGGGGAGTCA
GGCAACTATGGATGAACGAAATAGACAGATCGCTGAGATAGGTGCCTCACTGATTAAGCATTGGTAACTG
TCAGACCAAGTTTACTCATATATACTTTAGATTGATTTAAAACTTCATTTTTAATTTAAAAGGATCTAGG
TGAAGATCCTTTTTGATAATCTCATGACCAAAATCCCTTAACGTGAGTTTTCGTTCCACTGAGCGTCAGA
CCCCGTAGAAAAGATCAAAGGATCTTCTTGAGATCCTTTTTTTCTGCGCGTAATCTGCTGCTTGCAAACA
AAAAAACCACCGCTACCAGCGGTGGTTTGTTTGCCGGATCAAGAGCTACCAACTCTTTTTCCGAAGGTAA
CTGGCTTCAGCAGAGCGCAGATACCAAATACTGTTCTTCTAGTGTAGCCGTAGTTAGGCCACCACTTCAA
GAACTCTGTAGCACCGCCTACATACCTCGCTCTGCTAATCCTGTTACCAGTGGCTGCTGCCAGTGGCGAT
AAGTCGTGTCTTACCGGGTTGGACTCAAGACGATAGTTACCGGATAAGGCGCAGCGGTCGGGCTGAACGG
GGGGTTCGTGCACACAGCCCAGCTTGGAGCGAACGACCTACACCGAACTGAGATACCTACAGCGTGAGCT
ATGAGAAAGCGCCACGCTTCCCGAAGGGAGAAAGGCGGACAGGTATCCGGTAAGCGGCAGGGTCGGAACA
GGAGAGCGCACGAGGGAGCTTCCAGGGGGAAACGCCTGGTATCTTTATAGTCCTGTCGGGTTTCGCCACC
TCTGACTTGAGCGTCGATTTTTGTGATGCTCGTCAGGGGGGCGGAGCCTATGGAAAAACGCCAGCAACGC
GGCCTTTTTACGGTTCCTGGCCTTTTGCTGGCCTTTTGCTCA
